>Addgene plasmid #48799 | pLJM60 mUlk1 (wt) barcoded | addgene partial sequence | sequence record 83096 | pLJM1-3 5'-GACGTGAAGAATGTGCGAGA-3'
GCCGCTGCGTTTCCCGGAACCACGCCCAGAGCAGCCGCGTCCCTGCGCAAACCCAGGGCTGCCTTGGAAA
AGGCGCAACCCCAACCCCCTCGAGCCGCGGCCAAAGTGGATCTCTGCTGTCCCTGTAATAAACCCGAAAA
TTTTGAATTTTTGTAATTTGTTTTTGTAATTCTTTAGTTTGTATGTCTGTTGCTATTATGTCTACTATTC
TTTCCCCTGCACTGTACCCCCCAATCCCCCCTTTTCTTTTAAAATTGTGGATGAATACTGCCATTTGTCT
CGAGGTCGAGAATTCTCACTGCGGCCGCTCAGGCATAGACACCACTCAGCAGGGCCGAGAGTCTCCTCTC
AATGCACAGCTTGCATTTGGCAATGTTCTCAATGTCTGCCTGGTCCGTGAGAGTGTGCTGCAACCCCTCC
AGCAATAGCAGGGCTTTGTGATATCTCGGTACACAGCCCTCTCGGTGCTGGAACATCTCATCAAGGGCAG
CTGATTGTACCATTTGCACAGCATGGCTGAGGATGAGCCGCTCTGCAGTGACACCATGGATCCCGTCCAG
CAGCCGTTGTTTGTCCAGAAAGAAGCGCTGAAGTCGCAAGCTGAGGCCCTGGCAGGATACCACGCTGGCC
TTGTACAGCTCATTTAGTCTGCGTACCACCTGCTTCACAGTAGATGAAAGGCAGAG
