>Addgene plasmid #48799 | pLJM60 mUlk1 (wt) barcoded | addgene partial sequence | sequence record 83526 | mULK1-F 5'-ATCGAGCAAAACCTGCAATC-3'
ACAGCCAGGTCCTCTGCCATCCGAAGGTCAGGGAGCACCAGCCCCCTGGGCTTTGGCCGGGCCAGCCCAT
CACCCCCCTCCCACACCGATGGAGCCATGCTGGCCAGGAAGCTGTCACTTGGAGGTGGCCGTCCCTACAC
ACCTTCTCCCCAAGTGGGAACCATCCCAGAGCGACCCAGCTGGAGCAGAGTGCCCTCCCCACAAGGAGCT
GATGTGCGGGTTGGCAGGTCACCACGACCCGGTTCCTCTGTGCCTGAGCACTCTCCAAGAACCACTGGGC
TGGGCTGCCGCCTGCACAGTGCCCCTAACCTGTCCGACTTCCATGTTGTGCGTCCCAAGCTGCCTAAGCC
CCCAACAGACCCACTGGGAGCCACCTTTAGCCCACCCCAGACCAGCGCACCCCAGCCATGCCCAGGGCTA
CAGTCTTGCCGGCCACTGCGTGGCTCACCTAAGCTGCCTGACTTCCTACAGCGGAGTCCCCTACCCCCCA
TCCTAGGCTCTCCTACCAAGGCCGGGCCCTCCTTTGACTTCCCCAAAACCCCCAGCTCTCAGAATTTGCT
GACCCTGTTGGCTAGGCAGGGGGTAGTAATGACACCACCTCGGAACCGTACACTGCCTGACCTCTCCGAG
GCCAGTCCTTTCCATGGCCAGCAGCTGGGCTCTGGCCTTCGGCCCGCTGAAGACACCCGGGGTCCCTTTG
GACGGTCCTTCAGCACCAGCCGCATTACGGACCTGCTGCTTAAGGCTGCATTTGGGACTCAGGCCTCTGA
CTCAGGCAGCACAGACAGCCTACAGGAGAAACCTATGGAGATTGCTCCCTCTGCTGGCTTTGGAGGGACT
CTGCATCCAGGAGCTCGTGGTGGAGGGGCCAGCAGCCCAGCACCTGTGGTATTTACTGTAGGCTCCCCAC
CCAGTGGTGCC
