>Addgene plasmid #48799 | pLJM60 mUlk1 (wt) barcoded | addgene partial sequence | sequence record 83527 | hGata4-rev 5'-ATTGTGGATGAATACTGCC-3'
CGAGAGTCTCCTCTCAATGCACAGCTTGCATTTGGCAATGTTCTCAATGTCTGCCTGGTCCGTGAGAGTG
TGCTGCAACCCCTCCAGCAATAGCAGGGCTTTGTGATATCTCGGTACACAGCCCTCTCGGTGCTGGAACA
TCTCATCAAGGGCAGCTGATTGTACCATTTGCACAGCATGGCTGAGGATGAGCCGCTCTGCAGTGACACC
ATGGATCCCGTCCAGCAGCCGTTGTTTGTCCAGAAAGAAGCGCTGAAGTCGCAAGCTGAGGCCCTGGCAG
GATACCACGCTGGCCTTGTACAGCTCATTTAGTCTGCGTACCACCTGCTTCACAGTAGATGAAAGGCAGA
GTTTGCCAGCTCGAATCTGGTCAATGGCAGTCTGTAGGCCTGAGGACAGCAGCTCAGCCACCTTCAAGTA
CAGAACCAGTTGCTCTGCAAAGCCCCACTCTCGGCTCAACTGACTGATCTGGTCAGCCACCACACTTTCC
TGGAGCTGGTACTCAGGGCCACCGGCGGCCTCACTGGCACTTCCCTTCAGGGCTGCAATCTCCAGAACTT
GCTGTGCAAACGCTAGTGTGAA
