>Addgene plasmid #48799 | pLJM60 mUlk1 (wt) barcoded | addgene partial sequence | sequence record 83528 | CMV-F 5'-CGCAAATGGGCGGTAGGCGTG-3'
CTATATAAGCAGAGCTCGTTTAGTGAACCGTCAGATCGCCTGGAGACGCCATCCACGCTGTTTTGACCTC
CATAGAAGACACCGGGTACCGATCCAGCCTCCGCGGCCGGGAACGGTGCATTGGAACGCGGATTCCCCGT
GCCAAGAGTGACGTAAGTACCGCCTATAGAGTCTATAGGCCCACCCCCTTGGCTTCGTTAGAACGCGGCT
ACAATTAATACATAACCTTATGTATCATACACATACGATTTAGGTGACACTATAGAATAACATCCACTTT
GCCTTTCTCTCCACAGGTGTCCACTCCCAGGTCCAACTGCACCTCGGTTCTATCGATTGAATTCACCATG
GAAATGGACTACAAGGATGACGATGACAAGGGTGGTGGTGGTGGTGCGTCGAGGGGATCCATGGAGCCGG
GCCGCGGCGGCGTCGAGACCGTGGGCAAGTTCGAGTTCTCTCGCAAGGACCTGATTGGACACGGCGCCTT
CGCGGTGGTCTTCAAGGGTCGACACCGCGAGAAGCACGACCTGGAGGTGGCCGTCAAATGCATTAACAAG
AAGAACCTTGCCAAGTCCCAAACACTGCTGGGAAAGGAAATCAAAATCCTGAAGGAACTAAAGCACGAAA
ACATCGTGGCGCTGTATGACTTCCAGGAAATGGCTAATTCTGTCTACCTGGTCATGGAGTATTGTAATGG
TGGAGACCTGGCTGACTACCTGCACACTATGCGCACACTGAGTGAAGACACTGTCAGGCTTTTCCTACAG
CAGATCGCTGGCGCCATGCGGCTGCTGCACAGCAAGGGCATCATCCACCGGGACCTGAAGCCCCAAAACA
TCCTGCTGTCCAACCCTGGGGGCCGCCGGGCCAACCCCAGCAACATCCGAGTCAAGATTGCTGACTTTGG
ATTCGCTCGGTACCTCCAGAGCAACATGATGGCGGCCACACTCTGTGGTTCTCCTATGTACATGGCTCCT
GAGGTCATTATGTCCCAGCACTACGATGGAAAGGCTGACCTGTGGAGCATTGGCACCATTGTCTACCAGT
GTCTGACAGGGAAGGCCCCTTTTCAGGCCAGCAGCCCTC
