[The description below was written by a language model from this plasmid's Addgene catalogue record.]
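Description:
pLJM60 mUlk1 (wt) barcoded is a lentiviral mammalian expression plasmid built on the pLJM1 backbone (about 7.4 kb without insert). It is propagated in bacteria under ampicillin selection, using a recombination-deficient strain of the kind usually chosen to keep the repeated lentiviral terminal sequences stable. The copy number is not recorded. In mammalian cells, transduced or transfected populations can be selected with puromycin. No feature table accompanies the record, so the LTRs, packaging signal, the promoter driving the puromycin marker and the bacterial origin are not individually documented here.

The payload is the wild-type mouse Ulk1 coding sequence, which encodes the Unc-51-like serine/threonine kinase that initiates autophagy. It is expressed from a CMV promoter and was inserted by restriction cloning between SalI and NotI sites, both of which remain intact. The backbone supplies an N-terminal FLAG epitope, so the protein is made as FLAG-Ulk1 and can be detected or immunoprecipitated with anti-FLAG reagents. A short six-nucleotide "barcode" sits at the N-terminal end of the insert. The record does not explain its function, but it presumably serves to distinguish this wild-type construct from related variants.

The stated purpose is simply to express wild-type Ulk1. The associated publication concerns how mTORC1 phosphorylation sites determine their sensitivity to starvation and rapamycin. This suggests the construct was used for stable or transient expression of tagged Ulk1 as an mTORC1 substrate, probably as the wild-type reference alongside mutant versions, although the record does not spell this out.
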