Addgene plasmid #48799: pLJM60 mUlk1 (wt) barcoded
Purpose: expresses wt Ulk1
Depositing lab: David Sabatini. Depositing organization: Whitehead Institute for Biomedical Research. Publication: mTORC1 phosphorylation sites encode their sensitivity to starvation and rapamycin. Kang SA, Pacold ME, Cervantes CL, Lim D, Lou HJ, Ottina K, Gray NS, Turk BE, Yaffe MB, Sabatini DM. Science. 2013 Jul 26;341(6144):1236566. doi: 10.1126/science.1236566. PubMed 23888043.
Backbone
  Vector backbone: pLJM1
  Backbone manufacturer: Sabatini lab
  Backbone size w/o insert (bp): 7400
  Vector type: Mammalian Expression, Lentiviral
  Selectable markers: Puromycin
Growth in bacteria
  Bacterial resistance: Ampicillin, 100 μg/mL
  Growth temperature: 37°C
  Growth strain: Stbl3
  Copy number: Unknown
Gene/Insert
  Gene/Insert name: ULK1
  Species: M. musculus (mouse)
  Entrez Gene: Ulk1 (a.k.a. AU041434, Unc51.1, mKIAA0722)
  Promoter: CMV
  Tag / fusion protein: FLAG (N terminal on backbone); barcode: GGATCC (N terminal on insert)
  Cloning method: Restriction Enzyme; 5′ cloning site SalI (not destroyed); 3′ cloning site NotI (not destroyed)
  Sequencing primers: 5′ CMV-F; 3′ pLJM1-3
Terms and licenses: Academic/Nonprofit Terms; Industry Terms: Not Available to Industry
How to cite: pLJM60 mUlk1 (wt) barcoded was a gift from David Sabatini (Addgene plasmid # 48799 ; http://n2t.net/addgene:48799 ; RRID:Addgene_48799)
